Addgene plasmid #103531: LSB-hsa-miR-450a-1-3p
Purpose: Used to sense miRNA activity using fluorescence based tools. hsa-miR-450a-1-3p target in 3' UTR of of mKate. miRNA activity can be measured by the repression of mKate2 relative to EBFP2 fluorescent proteins . Plasmid is inherently unstable; please see Depositor Comments
Depositing lab: Ron Weiss. Depositing organization: Massachusetts Institute of Technology. Publication: A mixed antagonistic/synergistic miRNA repression model enables accurate predictions of multi-input miRNA sensor activity. Gam JJ, Babb J, Weiss R. Nat Commun. 2018 Jun 22;9(1):2430. doi: 10.1038/s41467-018-04575-0. PubMed 29934631.
Backbone
  Vector backbone: Low Sensor Backbone (LSB)
  Vector type: Mammalian Expression, Synthetic Biology
Growth in bacteria
  Bacterial resistance: Ampicillin and Kanamycin, 100 & 50 μg/mL
  Growth temperature: 30°C
  Growth strain: NEB Stable
  Copy number: High Copy
Gene/Insert
  Gene/Insert name: hsa-miR-450a-1-3p target
  Species: H. sapiens (human)
  Entrez Gene: MIR450A1 (a.k.a. MIRN450, MIRN450-1, MIRN450A1, MIRN450A-1, hsa-mir-450)
  Promoter: EF-1a
  Cloning method: Gibson Cloning
Terms and licenses: Academic/Nonprofit Terms; Industry Terms: Not Available to Industry
Depositor comments: Please note that this plasmid is inherently unstable due to a repeating poly A element. We recommend performing a diagnostic digest on multiple colonies upon receipt. The depositors would like to note the presence of several discrepancies between the depositor sequence and physical plasmid sequence. In particular, the sequences upstream and downstream of the puromycin coding region have 10 bp insertions which do not affect the ability to perform puromycin selection. The sequences for those regions within the physical plasmids are as follows: Upstream of Puro: GAATTCGACCGCCTGTCTCAAGGTGCCACC; Downstream of Puro: GCTTTGAGACTACGCGTGAATTCACTCCTC. Please contact if you are interested in this plasmid prior to placing an order.
How to cite: LSB-hsa-miR-450a-1-3p was a gift from Ron Weiss (Addgene plasmid # 103531 ; http://n2t.net/addgene:103531 ; RRID:Addgene_103531)
