[The description below was written by a language model from this plasmid's Addgene catalogue record and pLannotate feature annotations shown in this document.]
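Description:
LSB-hsa-miR-450a-1-3p is a roughly 11 kb mammalian expression plasmid built on the Low Sensor Backbone (LSB), designed as a two-colour fluorescent sensor of microRNA activity for synthetic biology work. It replicates in E. coli from a high-copy ColE1/pUC-type origin and carries both an ampicillin (β-lactamase) and a kanamycin (aminoglycoside phosphotransferase) resistance gene, with both antibiotics listed for selection. A puromycin N-acetyltransferase coding sequence followed by a rabbit β-globin polyadenylation signal is also present for selection in mammalian cells, although no dedicated promoter for it is annotated in the feature table.

The payload consists of two parallel transcription units, each driven by the human EF-1α core promoter with its intron A and terminated by a rabbit β-globin poly(A) signal. Gateway attB4, attB1 and attB2 scars flank the promoter and coding segments, reflecting modular assembly of the units. The first unit expresses the red fluorescent protein mKate2, whose 3' UTR carries the target for human miR-450a-1-3p; this target is not annotated separately in the table, but would sit in the unannotated stretch between the mKate2 cassette and its polyadenylation region. The second unit expresses the blue protein EBFP2 with no miRNA target and acts as an internal reference for plasmid dose and expression. When miR-450a-1-3p is active in a transfected cell, mKate2 is repressed relative to EBFP2, so the red-to-blue ratio reports miRNA activity.

The depositor notes that the repeated poly(A) elements make the plasmid inherently unstable. They also report small discrepancies between the deposited sequence and the physical plasmid, including short insertions flanking the puromycin coding region that do not impair puromycin selection.
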