Features (pLannotate 1.2.2; 28 found; start..end, strand, type, name):
     87..675     -  rep_origin     ori: high-copy-number ColE1/pMB1/pBR322/pUC origin of replication
    846..1706    -  CDS            AmpR: β-lactamase; bla; confers resistance to ampicillin, carbenicillin, and related antibiotics
   1707..1778    -  promoter       AmpR promoter: bla
   1857..2456    +  CDS            PuroR: puromycin N-acetyltransferase; pac from Streptomyces alboniger; confers resistance to puromycin
   2461..2541    +  CDS            HBB (fragment): HBB_PONPY - Experimental evidence at transcript level: Swiss-Prot protein existence level 2. Involved in oxygen transport from the lung to the various peripheral tissues. From Pongo pygmaeus (Bornean orangutan).
   2612..2667    +  polyA_signal   β-globin poly(A) signal: rabbit β-globin polyadenylation signal (Gil and Proudfoot, 1987)
   3646..3666    +  protein_bind   attB4: mutant version of attB; core recombination site for the Gateway® BP reaction BP Clonase™
   3734..3945    +  promoter       EF-1α core promoter: core promoter for human elongation factor EF-1α
   3946..4884    +  intron         EF-1α intron A: intron upstream of the start codon of human EF-1α
   4911..4931    +  protein_bind   attB1: mutant version of attB; core recombination site for the Gateway® BP reaction BP Clonase™
   4951..5646    +  CDS            mKate2: mKate2 is a basic (constitutively fluorescent) red fluorescent protein published in 2009, derived from Entacmaea quadricolor. It is reported to be a rapidly-maturing monomer with moderate acid sensitivity.
   5666..5690    -  protein_bind   attB2: mutant version of attB; recombination site for the Gateway® BP reaction BP Clonase™
   5834..5908    +  CDS            HBB (fragment): HBB_PONPY - Experimental evidence at transcript level: Swiss-Prot protein existence level 2. Involved in oxygen transport from the lung to the various peripheral tissues. From Pongo pygmaeus (Bornean orangutan).
   5979..6034    +  polyA_signal   β-globin poly(A) signal: rabbit β-globin polyadenylation signal (Gil and Proudfoot, 1987)
   6418..6443    +  misc_feature   SA: splice acceptor site
   7115..7135    +  protein_bind   attB4: mutant version of attB; core recombination site for the Gateway® BP reaction BP Clonase™
   7203..7414    +  promoter       EF-1α core promoter: core promoter for human elongation factor EF-1α
   7415..8353    +  intron         EF-1α intron A: intron upstream of the start codon of human EF-1α
   8380..8400    +  protein_bind   attB1: mutant version of attB; core recombination site for the Gateway® BP reaction BP Clonase™
   8411..9127    +  CDS            EBFP2: EBFP2 is a basic (constitutively fluorescent) blue fluorescent protein published in 2007, derived from Aequorea victoria. It is reported to be a rapidly-maturing monomer with moderate acid sensitivity.
   9135..9159    -  protein_bind   attB2: mutant version of attB; recombination site for the Gateway® BP reaction BP Clonase™
   9163..9243    +  CDS            HBB (fragment): HBB_PONPY - Experimental evidence at transcript level: Swiss-Prot protein existence level 2. Involved in oxygen transport from the lung to the various peripheral tissues. From Pongo pygmaeus (Bornean orangutan).
   9314..9369    +  polyA_signal   β-globin poly(A) signal: rabbit β-globin polyadenylation signal (Gil and Proudfoot, 1987)
   9752..9774    -  protein_bind   lac operator (fragment): The lac repressor binds to the lac operator to inhibit transcription in E. coli. This inhibition can be relieved by adding lactose or isopropyl-β-D-thiogalactopyranoside (IPTG). lac repressor encoded by lacI
   9778..9808    -  promoter       lac promoter: promoter for the E. coli lac operon
   9823..9844    -  protein_bind   CAP binding site: CAP binding activates transcription in the presence of cAMP. E. coli catabolite activator protein
   9857..9896    -  CDS            lacI (fragment): lac repressor; lacI; The lac repressor binds to the lac operator to inhibit transcription in E. coli. This inhibition can be relieved by adding lactose or isopropyl-β-D-thiogalactopyranoside (IPTG).
  10069..10878   +  CDS            KanR: aminoglycoside phosphotransferase; aph(3')-Ia; confers resistance to kanamycin in bacteria or G418 (Geneticin®) in eukaryotes
>Addgene plasmid #103531 | LSB-hsa-miR-450a-1-3p | depositor full sequence | sequence record 196110 | Full Sequence
AATTGAGGGGATAACGCAGGAAAGAACATGTGAGCAAAAGGCCAGCAAAAGGCCAGGAACCGTAAAAAGG
CCGCGTTGCTGGCGTTTTTCCATAGGCTCCGCCCCCCTGACGAGCATCACAAAAATCGACGCTCAAGTCA
GAGGTGGCGAAACCCGACAGGACTATAAAGATACCAGGCGTTTCCCCCTGGAAGCTCCCTCGTGCGCTCT
CCTGTTCCGACCCTGCCGCTTACCGGATACCTGTCCGCCTTTCTCCCTTCGGGAAGCGTGGCGCTTTCTC
ATAGCTCACGCTGTAGGTATCTCAGTTCGGTGTAGGTCGTTCGCTCCAAGCTGGGCTGTGTGCACGAACC
CCCCGTTCAGCCCGACCGCTGCGCCTTATCCGGTAACTATCGTCTTGAGTCCAACCCGGTAAGACACGAC
TTATCGCCACTGGCAGCAGCCACTGGTAACAGGATTAGCAGAGCGAGGTATGTAGGCGGTGCTACAGAGT
TCTTGAAGTGGTGGCCTAACTACGGCTACACTAGAAGAACAGTATTTGGTATCTGCGCTCTGCTGAAGCC
AGTTACCTTCGGAAAAAGAGTTGGTAGCTCTTGATCCGGCAAACAAACCACCGCTGGTAGCGGTGGTTTT
TTTGTTTGCAAGCAGCAGATTACGCGCAGAAAAAAAGGATCTCAAGAAGATCCTTTGATCTTTTCTACGG
GGTCTGACGCTCAGTGGAACGAAAACTCACGTTAAGGGATTTTGGTCATGAGATTATCAAAAAGGATCTT
CACCTAGATCCTTTTAAATTAAAAATGAAGTTTTAAATCAATCTAAAGTATATATGAGTAAACTTGGTCT
GACAGTTACCAATGCTTAATCAGTGAGGCACCTATCTCAGCGATCTGTCTATTTCGTTCATCCATAGTTG
CCTGACTCCCCGTCGTGTAGATAACTACGATACGGGAGGGCTTACCATCTGGCCCCAGTGCTGCAATGAT
ACCGCGAGAACCACGCTCACCGGCTCCAGATTTATCAGCAATAAACCAGCCAGCCGGAAGGGCCGAGCGC
AGAAGTGGTCCTGCAACTTTATCCGCCTCCATCCAGTCTATTAATTGTTGCCGGGAAGCTAGAGTAAGTA
GTTCGCCAGTTAATAGTTTGCGCAACGTTGTTGCCATTGCTACAGGCATCGTGGTGTCACGCTCGTCGTT
TGGTATGGCTTCATTCAGCTCCGGTTCCCAACGATCAAGGCGAGTTACATGATCCCCCATGTTGTGCAAA
AAAGCGGTTAGCTCCTTCGGTCCTCCGATCGTTGTCAGAAGTAAGTTGGCCGCAGTGTTATCACTCATGG
TTATGGCAGCACTGCATAATTCTCTTACTGTCATGCCATCCGTAAGATGCTTTTCTGTGACTGGTGAGTA
CTCAACCAAGTCATTCTGAGAATAGTGTATGCGGCGACCGAGTTGCTCTTGCCCGGCGTCAATACGGGAT
AATACCGCGCCACATAGCAGAACTTTAAAAGTGCTCATCATTGGAAAACGTTCTTCGGGGCGAAAACTCT
CAAGGATCTTACCGCTGTTGAGATCCAGTTCGATGTAACCCACTCGTGCACCCAACTGATCTTCAGCATC
TTTTACTTTCACCAGCGTTTCTGGGTGAGCAAAAACAGGAAGGCAAAATGCCGCAAAAAAGGGAATAAGG
GCGACACGGAAATGTTGAATACTCATACTCTTCCTTTTTCAATATTATTGAAGCATTTATCAGGGTTATT
GTCTCATGAGCGGATACATATTTGAATGTAGCTCCGAATTTCTCGAGGGCTTGTCGACGACGGCGGTCTC
CGTCGTCAGGATCATGAATTCGACCCGCCTGCCACCATGACCGAGTACAAGCCCACGGTGCGCCTCGCCA
CCCGCGACGACGTCCCCCGGGCCGTACGCACCCTCGCCGCCGCGTTCGCCGACTACCCCGCCACGCGCCA
CACCGTCGACCCGGACCGCCACATCGAGCGGGTCACCGAGCTGCAAGAACTCTTCCTCACGCGCGTCGGG
CTCGACATCGGCAAGGTGTGGGTCGCGGACGACGGCGCCGCGGTGGCGGTCTGGACCACGCCGGAGAGCG
TCGAAGCGGGGGCGGTGTTCGCCGAGATCGGCCCGCGCATGGCCGAGTTGAGCGGTTCCCGGCTGGCCGC
GCAGCAACAGATGGAAGGCCTCCTGGCGCCGCACCGGCCCAAGGAGCCCGCGTGGTTCCTGGCCACCGTC
GGCGTCTCGCCCGACCACCAGGGCAAGGGTCTGGGCAGCGCCGTCGTGCTCCCCGGAGTGGAGGCGGCCG
AGCGCGCCGGGGTGCCCGCCTTCCTGGAGACATCCGCGCCCCGCAACCTCCCCTTCTACGAGCGGCTCGG
CTTCACCGTCACCGCCGACGTCGAGGTGCCCGAAGGACCGCGCACCTGGTGCATGACCCGCAAGCCCGGT
GCCTGATACGCGTGAATTCACTCCTCAGGTGCAGGCTGCCTATCAGAAGGTGGTGGCTGGTGTGGCCAAT
GCCCTGGCTCACAAATACCACTGAGATCTTTTTCCCTCTGCCAAAAATTATGGGGACATCATGAAGCCCC
TTGAGCATCTGACTTCTGGCTAATAAAGGAAATTTATTTTCATTGCAATAGTGTGTTGGAATTTTTTGTG
TCTCTCACTCGGAAGGACATATGGGAGGGCAAATCATTTAAAACATCAGAATGAGTATTTGGTTTAGAGT
TTGGCAACATATGCCCATATGCTGGCTGCCATGAACAAAGGTTGGCTATAAAGAGGTCATCAGTATATGA
AACAGCCCCCTGCTGTCCATTCCTTATTCCATAGAAAAGCCTTGACTTGAGGTTAGATTTTTTTTATATT
TTGTTTTGTGTTATTTTTTTCTTTAACATCCCTAAAATTTTCCTTACATGTTTTACTAGCCAGATTTTTC
CTCCTCTCCTGACTACTCCCAGTCATAGCTGTCCCTCTTCTCTTATGGAGATCCCTCGACCTGCAGCCCA
AGCTTGAATTCTCTAGAATTACCCTGTTATCCCTATGCTTGGTTTACCGAGCTCTTATTGGTTTTCAAAC
TTCATTGACTGTGCCCAACGCGCCTGGGAGCTCACGGGGACAGCCCCCCCCCAAAGCCCCCAGGGATGTA
ATTACGTCCCTCCCCCGCTAGGGGGCAGCAGCGAGCCGCCCGGGGCTCCGCTCCGGTCCGGCGCTCCCCC
CGCATCCCCGAGCCGGCAGCGTGCGGGGACAGCCCGGGCACGGGGAAGGTGGCACGGGATCGCTTTCCTC
TGAACGCTTCTCGCTGCTCTTTGAGCCTGCAGACACCTGGGGGGATACGGGGAAAAAGCTAGGCTGAAAG
ACCGGTTCTTAGAATGACACGCGCCTGGGAGCTCACGGGGACAGCCCCCCCCCAAAGCCCCCAGGGATGT
AATTACGTCCCTCCCCCGCTAGGGGGCAGCAGCGAGCCGCCCGGGGCTCCGCTCCGGTCCGGCGCTCCCC
CCGCATCCCCGAGCCGGCAGCGTGCGGGGACAGCCCGGGCACGGGGAAGGTGGCACGGGATCGCTTTCCT
CTGAACGCTTCTCGCTGCTCTTTGAGCCTGCAGACACCTGGGGGGATACGGGGAAAAAGCTAACTTCTGA
GACGACAACTTTGTATAGAAAAGTTGGCTCCGAATTCGCCCTTGACAGCAGAGATCCAGTTTGGTTAATT
AATTGGCTCCGGTGCCCGTCAGTGGGCAGAGCGCACATCGCCCACAGTCCCCGAGAAGTTGTGGGGAGGG
GTCGGCAATTGAACCGGTGCCTAGAGAAGGTGGCGCGGGGTAAACTGGGAAAGTGATGTCGTGTACTGGC
TCCGCCTTTTTCCCGAGGGTGGGGGAGAACCGTATATAAGTGCAGTAGTCGCCGTGAACGTTCTTTTTCG
CAACGGGTTTGCCGCCAGAACACAGGTAAGTGCCGTGTGTGGTTCCCGCGGGCCTGGCCTCTTTACGGGT
TATGGCCCTTGCGTGCCTTGAATTACTTCCACCTGGCTGCAGTACGTGATTCTTGATCCCGAGCTTCGGG
TTGGAAGTGGGTGGGAGAGTTCGAGGCCTTGCGCTTAAGGAGCCCCTTCGCCTCGTGCTTGAGTTGAGGC
CTGGCCTGGGCGCTGGGGCCGCCGCGTGCGAATCTGGTGGCACCTTCGCGCCTGTCTCGCTGCTTTCGAT
AAGTCTCTAGCCATTTAAAATTTTTGATGACCTGCTGCGACGCTTTTTTTCTGGCAAGATAGTCTTGTAA
ATGCGGGCCAAGATCTGCACACTGGTATTTCGGTTTTTGGGGCCGCGGGCGGCGACGGGGCCCGTGCGTC
CCAGCGCACATGTTCGGCGAGGCGGGGCCTGCGAGCGCGGCCACCGAGAATCGGACGGGGGTAGTCTCAA
GCTGGCCGGCCTGCTCTGGTGCCTGGCCTCGCGCCGCCGTGTATCGCCCCGCCCTGGGCGGCAAGGCTGG
CCCGGTCGGCACCAGTTGCGTGAGCGGAAAGATGGCCGCTTCCCGGCCCTGCTGCAGGGAGCTCAAAATG
GAGGACGCGGCGCTCGGGAGAGCGGGCGGGTGAGTCACCCACACAAAGGAAAAGGGCCTTTCCGTCCTCA
GCCGTCGCTTCATGTGACTCCACGGAGTACCGGGCGCCGTCCAGGCACCTCGATTAGTTCTCGAGCTTTT
GGAGTACGTCGTCTTTAGGTTGGGGGGAGGGGTTTTATGCGATGGAGTTTCCCCACACTGAGTGGGTGGA
GACTGAAGTTAGGCCAGCTTGGCACTTGATGTAATTCTCCTTGGAATTTGCCCTTTTTGAGTTTGGATCT
TGGTTCATTCTCAAGCCTCAGACAGTGGTTCAAAGTTTTTTTCTTCCATTTCAGGTGTCGTGAGAAGGGC
GAATTCGACCCAAGTTTGTACAAAAAAGCAGGCTGGATCCAGGTGCCACCATGGTGAGCGAGCTGATTAA
GGAGAACATGCACATGAAGCTGTACATGGAGGGCACCGTGAACAACCACCACTTCAAGTGCACATCCGAG
GGCGAAGGCAAGCCCTACGAGGGCACCCAGACCATGAGAATCAAGGCGGTCGAGGGCGGCCCTCTCCCCT
TCGCCTTCGACATCCTGGCTACCAGCTTCATGTACGGCAGCAAAACCTTCATCAACCACACCCAGGGCAT
CCCCGACTTCTTTAAGCAGTCCTTCCCCGAGGGCTTCACATGGGAGAGAGTCACCACATACGAAGATGGG
GGCGTGCTGACCGCTACCCAGGACACCAGCCTCCAGGACGGCTGCCTCATCTACAACGTCAAGATCAGAG
GGGTGAACTTCCCATCCAACGGCCCTGTGATGCAGAAGAAAACACTCGGCTGGGAGGCCTCCACCGAGAC
ACTGTACCCCGCTGACGGCGGCCTGGAAGGCAGAGCCGACATGGCCCTGAAGCTCGTGGGCGGGGGCCAC
CTGATCTGCAACCTTAAGACCACATACAGATCCAAGAAACCCGCTAAGAACCTCAAGATGCCCGGCGTCT
ACTATGTGGACAGGAGACTGGAAAGAATCAAGGAGGCCGACAAAGAGACATACGTCGAGCAGCACGAGGT
GGCTGTGGCCAGATACTGCGACCTCCCTAGCAAACTGGGGCACAAACTTAATTGAGAATTCTACCACCCA
GCTTTCTTGTACAAAGTGGTACGTCTCAAGACCAGAGGTCTCTGCTTCTTGGACGATACATGCAAAATGT
TCCCAATATACATGCAAAATGTTCCCAATATACATGCAAAATGTTCCCAATATACATGCAAAATGTTCCC
AATCAACCAGAAGAGACCTGTGCTTCACTCCTCAGGTGCAGGCTGCCTATCAGAAGGTGGTGGCTGGTGT
GGCCAATGCCCTGGCTCACAAATACCACTGAGATCTTTTTCCCTCTGCCAAAAATTATGGGGACATCATG
AAGCCCCTTGAGCATCTGACTTCTGGCTAATAAAGGAAATTTATTTTCATTGCAATAGTGTGTTGGAATT
TTTTGTGTCTCTCACTCGGAAGGACATATGGGAGGGCAAATCATTTAAAACATCAGAATGAGTATTTGGT
TTAGAGTTTGGCAACATATGCCCATATGCTGGCTGCCATGAACAAAGGTTGGCTATAAAGAGGTCATCAG
TATATGAAACAGCCCCCTGCTGTCCATTCCTTATTCCATAGAAAAGCCTTGACTTGAGGTTAGATTTTTT
TTATATTTTGTTTTGTGTTATTTTTTTCTTTAACATCCCTAAAATTTTCCTTACATGTTTTACTAGCCAG
ATTTTTCCTCCTCTCCTGACTACTCCCAGTCATAGCTGTCCCTCTTCTCTTATGGAGATCCCGAGCGGTG
CGTTTTTATGCTTGTAGTATTGTATAATGTTTTTAAGATCCAAGCTTCTGACCTCTTCTCTTCCTCCCAC
AGGGCCTCGAGACAATTGCATCGATGGTACCAGTGAAAGTCTGCAATGAATTCGAGTTGGCGCGCCTGTC
ATTCTAAATCTCTCTTTCAGCCTAAAGCTTTTTCCCCGTATCCCCCCAGGTGTCTGCAGGCTCAAAGAGC
AGCGAGAAGCGTTCAGAGGAAAGCGATCCCGTGCCACCTTCCCCGTGCCCGGGCTGTCCCCGCACGCTGC
CGGCTCGGGGATGCGGGGGGAGCGCCGGACCGGAGCGGAGCCCCGGGCGGCTCGCTGCTGCCCCCTAGCG
GGGGAGGGACGTAATTACATCCCTGGGGGCTTTGGGAGGGGGCTGTCCCCGTGAGCTCCCAGGCGCGCCT
GTCATTCTAAATCTCTCTTTCAGCCTAAAGCTTTTTCCCCGTATCCCCCCAGGTGTCTGCAGGCTCAAAG
AGCAGCGAGAAGCGTTCAGAGGAAAGCGATCCCGTGCCACCTTCCCCGTGCCCGGGCTGTCCCCGCACGC
TGCCGGCTCGGGGATGCGGGGGGAGCGCCGGACCGGAGCGGAGCCCCGGGCGGCTCGCTGCTGCCCCCTA
GCGGGGGAGGGACGTAATTACATCCCTGGGGGCTTTGGGGGGGGGCTGTCCCCGTGAGCTCCCAGGCGCG
CCAACTCGGTACCGTATCGATGTCGACGTTAACGCTAGTGATATCAACTTTGTATAGAAAAGTTGGCTCC
GAATTCGCCCTTGACAGCAGAGATCCAGTTTGGTTAATTAATTGGCTCCGGTGCCCGTCAGTGGGCAGAG
CGCACATCGCCCACAGTCCCCGAGAAGTTGTGGGGAGGGGTCGGCAATTGAACCGGTGCCTAGAGAAGGT
GGCGCGGGGTAAACTGGGAAAGTGATGTCGTGTACTGGCTCCGCCTTTTTCCCGAGGGTGGGGGAGAACC
GTATATAAGTGCAGTAGTCGCCGTGAACGTTCTTTTTCGCAACGGGTTTGCCGCCAGAACACAGGTAAGT
GCCGTGTGTGGTTCCCGCGGGCCTGGCCTCTTTACGGGTTATGGCCCTTGCGTGCCTTGAATTACTTCCA
CCTGGCTGCAGTACGTGATTCTTGATCCCGAGCTTCGGGTTGGAAGTGGGTGGGAGAGTTCGAGGCCTTG
CGCTTAAGGAGCCCCTTCGCCTCGTGCTTGAGTTGAGGCCTGGCCTGGGCGCTGGGGCCGCCGCGTGCGA
ATCTGGTGGCACCTTCGCGCCTGTCTCGCTGCTTTCGATAAGTCTCTAGCCATTTAAAATTTTTGATGAC
CTGCTGCGACGCTTTTTTTCTGGCAAGATAGTCTTGTAAATGCGGGCCAAGATCTGCACACTGGTATTTC
GGTTTTTGGGGCCGCGGGCGGCGACGGGGCCCGTGCGTCCCAGCGCACATGTTCGGCGAGGCGGGGCCTG
CGAGCGCGGCCACCGAGAATCGGACGGGGGTAGTCTCAAGCTGGCCGGCCTGCTCTGGTGCCTGGCCTCG
CGCCGCCGTGTATCGCCCCGCCCTGGGCGGCAAGGCTGGCCCGGTCGGCACCAGTTGCGTGAGCGGAAAG
ATGGCCGCTTCCCGGCCCTGCTGCAGGGAGCTCAAAATGGAGGACGCGGCGCTCGGGAGAGCGGGCGGGT
GAGTCACCCACACAAAGGAAAAGGGCCTTTCCGTCCTCAGCCGTCGCTTCATGTGACTCCACGGAGTACC
GGGCGCCGTCCAGGCACCTCGATTAGTTCTCGAGCTTTTGGAGTACGTCGTCTTTAGGTTGGGGGGAGGG
GTTTTATGCGATGGAGTTTCCCCACACTGAGTGGGTGGAGACTGAAGTTAGGCCAGCTTGGCACTTGATG
TAATTCTCCTTGGAATTTGCCCTTTTTGAGTTTGGATCTTGGTTCATTCTCAAGCCTCAGACAGTGGTTC
AAAGTTTTTTTCTTCCATTTCAGGTGTCGTGAGAAGGGCGAATTCGACCCAAGTTTGTACAAAAAAGCAG
GCTCGCCACCATGGTGAGCAAGGGCGAGGAGCTGTTCACCGGGGTGGTGCCCATCCTGGTCGAGCTGGAC
GGCGACGTAAACGGCCACAAGTTCAGCGTGAGGGGCGAGGGCGAGGGCGATGCCACCAACGGCAAGCTGA
CCCTGAAGTTCATCTGCACCACCGGCAAGCTGCCCGTGCCCTGGCCCACCCTCGTGACCACCCTGAGCCA
CGGCGTGCAGTGCTTCGCCCGCTACCCCGACCACATGAAGCAGCACGACTTCTTCAAGTCCGCCATGCCC
GAAGGCTACGTCCAGGAGCGCACCATCTTCTTCAAGGACGACGGCACCTACAAGACCCGCGCCGAGGTGA
AGTTCGAGGGCGACACCCTAGTGAACCGCATCGAGCTGAAGGGCGTCGACTTCAAGGAGGACGGCAACAT
CCTGGGGCACAAGCTGGAGTACAACTTCAACAGCCACAACATCTATATCATGGCCGTCAAGCAGAAGAAC
GGCATCAAGGTGAACTTCAAGATCCGCCACAACGTGGAGGACGGCAGCGTGCAGCTCGCCGACCACTACC
AGCAGAACACCCCCATCGGCGACGGCCCCGTGCTGCTGCCCGACAGCCACTACCTGAGCACCCAGTCCGT
GCTGAGCAAAGACCCCAACGAGAAGCGCGATCACATGGTCCTGCTGGAGTTCCGCACCGCCGCCGGGATC
ACTCTCGGCATGGACGAGCTGTACAAGTAATACCACCCAGCTTTCTTGTACAAAGTGGTACGCGTGAATT
CACTCCTCAGGTGCAGGCTGCCTATCAGAAGGTGGTGGCTGGTGTGGCCAATGCCCTGGCTCACAAATAC
CACTGAGATCTTTTTCCCTCTGCCAAAAATTATGGGGACATCATGAAGCCCCTTGAGCATCTGACTTCTG
GCTAATAAAGGAAATTTATTTTCATTGCAATAGTGTGTTGGAATTTTTTGTGTCTCTCACTCGGAAGGAC
ATATGGGAGGGCAAATCATTTAAAACATCAGAATGAGTATTTGGTTTAGAGTTTGGCAACATATGCCCAT
ATGCTGGCTGCCATGAACAAAGGTTGGCTATAAAGAGGTCATCAGTATATGAAACAGCCCCCTGCTGTCC
ATTCCTTATTCCATAGAAAAGCCTTGACTTGAGGTTAGATTTTTTTTATATTTTGTTTTGTGTTATTTTT
TTCTTTAACATCCCTAAAATTTTCCTTACATGTTTTACTAGCCAGATTTTTCCTCCTCTCCTGACTACTC
CCAGTCATAGCTGTCCCTCTTCTCTTATGGAGATCCCTCGACCTGCAGCCCAAGCTTGGCGTAATCATGG
TCATAGCTGTTTCCTGTGTGAAATTGTTATCCGCTCACAATTCCACACAACATACGAGCCGGAAGCATAA
AGTGTAAAGCCTGGGGTGCCTAATGAGTGAGCTAACTCACATTAATTGCGTTGCGCTCACTGCCCGCTTT
CCAGTCGGGAAACCTGTCGTGCCAGCGGATCGACAGTACTAAGCTTGGTCTAATACCCAATCTCTCGTCT
TATCCAGATGTTTTATACGCCTCTGGCCCGTGTCTCAAAATCTCTGATGTTACATTGCACAAGATAAAAT
AATATCATCATGAACAATAAAACTGTCTGCTTACATAAACAGTAATACAAGGGGTGTTATGAGCCATATT
CAACGGGAAACGTCGAGGCCGCGATTAAATTCCAACATGGATGCTGATTTATATGGGTATAAATGGGCTC
GCGATAATGTCGGGCAATCAGGTGCGACAATCTATCGCTTGTATGGGAAGCCCGATGCGCCAGAGTTGTT
TCTGAAACATGGCAAAGGTAGCGTTGCCAATGATGTTACAGATGAGATGGTCAGACTAAACTGGCTGACG
GAATTTATGCCTCTTCCGACCATCAAGCATTTTATCCGTACTCCTGATGATGCATGGTTACTCACCACTG
CGATCCCCGGAAAAACAGCATTCCAGGTATTAGAAGAATATCCTGATTCAGGTGAAAATATTGTTGATGC
GCTGGCAGTGTTCCTGCGCCGGTTGCATTCGATTCCTGTTTGTAATTGTCCTTTTAACAGCGATCGCGTA
TTTCGTCTCGCTCAGGCGCAATCACGAATGAATAACGGTTTGGTTGATGCGAGTGATTTTGATGACGAGC
GTAATGGCTGGCCTGTTGAACAAGTCTGGAAAGAAATGCATAAACTTTTGCCATTCTCACCGGATTCAGT
CGTCACTCATGGTGATTTCTCACTTGATAACCTTATTTTTGACGAGGGGAAATTAATAGGTTGTATTGAT
GTTGGACGAGTCGGAATCGCAGACCGATACCAGGATCTTGCCATCCTATGGAACTGCCTCGGTGAGTTTT
CTCCTTCATTACAGAAACGGCTTTTTCAAAAATATGGTATTGATAATCCTGATATGAATAAATTGCAGTT
TCATTTGATGCTCGATGAGTTTTTCTAATCAGAATTGGTTAATTGGTTGTAACACTGGCAGAGCATTACG
CTGACTTGACGGGACGGCGCAAGCTCATGACCAAAATCCCTTAACGTGAGTTACGCGTCGTTCCACTGAG
CGTCAGAGGTATCACTAGTATTACAGAGGTAAGTTATAACAGTCGCCTAACCC
