>Addgene plasmid #103531 | LSB-hsa-miR-450a-1-3p | depositor partial sequence | sequence record 196111 | hsa-miR-450a-1-3p target
ATACATGCAAAATGTTCCCAAT
